Addgene plasmid #34853: pTY1048-S65T-LacI
Depositing lab: Paul Sternberg. Depositing organization: California Institute of Technology. Publication: Visualization of C. elegans transgenic arrays by GFP. Gonzalez-Serricchio AS, Sternberg PW. BMC Genet. 2006 Jun 7;7:36. 10.1186/1471-2156-7-36 PubMed 16759392.
Backbone
  Vector backbone: pTY1048
  Vector type: Worm Expression
Growth in bacteria
  Bacterial resistance: Ampicillin, 100 μg/mL
  Growth temperature: 37°C
  Growth strain: DH5alpha
  Copy number: Unknown
Gene/Insert
  Gene/Insert name: GFP-LacI
  Mutation: GFP is mutated: S65T and contains introns, in order to increase expression of the fusion protein
  Cloning method: Restriction Enzyme; 5′ cloning site None (unknown if destroyed); 3′ cloning site None (unknown if destroyed)
  Sequencing primers: 5′ n/a; 3′ lacI-R
Terms and licenses: Academic/Nonprofit Terms; Industry Terms: Not Available to Industry
How to cite: pTY1048-S65T-LacI was a gift from Paul Sternberg (Addgene plasmid # 34853 ; http://n2t.net/addgene:34853 ; RRID:Addgene_34853)
