[The description below was written by a language model from this plasmid's Addgene catalogue record.]
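Description:
pTY1048-S65T-LacI is a worm expression plasmid built on the pTY1048 backbone for producing a GFP-LacI fusion protein in Caenorhabditis elegans. It is propagated in standard E. coli cloning strains under ampicillin selection. The record does not state the origin of replication or copy number, and no feature table is available, so the detailed layout of the plasmid cannot be described here.

The insert encodes green fluorescent protein fused to the Lac repressor. The GFP portion carries the S65T substitution, a well-known chromophore mutation that gives brighter fluorescence with a single main excitation peak. It also contains introns, which the record says were included to increase expression of the fusion protein. Adding introns is a common way to improve transgene expression in C. elegans. The promoter driving the fusion, any nuclear localization signal, and the 3′ untranslated region are not stated, and the restriction sites used for cloning are not recorded.

LacI binds lac operator sequences with high affinity, so a GFP-LacI fusion can act as a fluorescent tag for DNA that carries operator repeats. In line with the associated publication on visualizing transgenic arrays with GFP, the construct is intended to mark C. elegans transgenic arrays as fluorescent nuclear foci in living animals. This presumably requires arrays that incorporate lacO sites, although the record does not describe the operator-bearing partner construct. Such a system can be used to follow the presence, inheritance and nuclear position of arrays in individual cells. The plasmid is distributed under academic and nonprofit terms only.
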