>Addgene plasmid #34853 | pTY1048-S65T-LacI | addgene partial sequence | sequence record 42827 | LacI-R 5'-GGCATACTCTGCGACATCGT-3'
CTGCAGGAATTCCCATTTGTATAGTTCATCCATGCCATGTGTAATCCCAGCAGCTGTTACAAACTCAAGA
AGGACCATGTGGTCTCTCTTTTCGTTGGGATCTTTCGAAAGGGCAGATTGTGTGGACAGGTAATGGTTGT
CTGGTAAAAGGACAGGGCCATCGCCAATTGGAGTATTTTGTTGATAATGGTCTGCTAGTTGAACGCTTCC
ATCTTCAATGTTGTGTCTAATTTTGAAGTTCTGAAAATTTAAATCAGATTAGTTAGTTAGTAAAATCATG
TTTAAACTTACAACTTTGATTCCATTCTTTTGTTTGTCTGCCATGATGTATACATTGTGTGAGTTATAGT
TGTATTCCAATTTGTGTCCAAGAATGTTTCCATCTTCTTTAAAATCAATACCTTTTAACTCGATTCTATT
AACAAGGGTATCACCTTCAAACTTGACTTCAGCACCTGAAAATTTAAATATGTATGGTTAGTTAGTACCG
AACTGTTTAAACTTACGTGTCTTGTAGTTCCCGTCATCTTTGAAAAATATAGTTCTTTCCTGTACATAAC
CTTCGGGCATGGCACTCTTGAAAAAGTCATGCCGTTTCATATGATCTGGGTATCTCGAGAAGCATTGAAC
ACCATAAGTGAAAGTAGTGACAAGTGTTGGCTGAAAATTTAAATAATCAGGGTTAGTTAGTATATATATG
TTTAAACTTACCCATGGAACAGGTAGTTTTCCAGTAGTGCAAATAAATTTAAGGGTAAGTTTTCCGTATG
TTG
